Addgene plasmid #127481: pAVA-LGF2-Gal11p
Purpose: Positive control for the AVA-seq system. LGF2 (lambda CI associated) and Gal11p (RNAp associated) interaction
Depositing lab: Joel Malek. Depositing organization: Weill Cornell Medical College, Qatar. Publication: High-resolution protein-protein interaction mapping using all-versus-all sequencing (AVA-Seq). Andrews SS, Schaefer-Ramadan S, Al-Thani NM, Ahmed I, Mohamoud YA, Malek JA. J Biol Chem. 2019 Jul 26;294(30):11549-11558. doi: 10.1074/jbc.RA119.008792. Epub 2019 Jun 10. PubMed 31182485.
Backbone
  Vector backbone: pBT
  Backbone manufacturer: Agilent #240067
  Modifications to backbone: inserted AD domain of pTRG (Agilent #240066) adjacent but convergent to the DBD
  Vector type: Bacterial Expression
Growth in bacteria
  Bacterial resistance: Chloramphenicol, 25 μg/mL
  Growth temperature: 37°C
  Growth strain: DH5alpha
  Growth instructions: The Malek lab recommends using BacterioMatch II Validation Reporter Competent Cells (Catalog #200192) for downstream applications.
  Copy number: Low Copy
Gene/Insert
  Gene/Insert name: LGF2-Gal11p
  Species: S. cerevisiae (budding yeast)
  Insert size (bp): 419
  Entrez Gene: GAL11 (a.k.a. YOL051W, ABE1, MED15, RAR3, SDS4, SPT13)
  Cloning method: Restriction Enzyme; 5′ cloning site BstXI (not destroyed); 3′ cloning site BstXI (not destroyed)
  Sequencing primers: 5′ TCCGTTGTGGGGAAAGTTATC; 3′ AGCTTCCAGTTGTTCAGCCA
Terms and licenses: Academic/Nonprofit Terms; Industry Terms: Not Available to Industry
How to cite: pAVA-LGF2-Gal11p was a gift from Joel Malek (Addgene plasmid # 127481 ; http://n2t.net/addgene:127481 ; RRID:Addgene_127481)
