[The description below was written by a language model from this plasmid's Addgene catalogue record and pLannotate feature annotations shown in this document.]
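Description:
pAVA-LGF2-Gal11p is a bacterial expression plasmid of about 4.6 kb that serves as the positive control for AVA-seq (all-versus-all sequencing), a bacterial two-hybrid method for mapping protein-protein interactions. It is built on the pBT bait vector, modified by inserting the activation-domain cassette of the companion pTRG vector next to, but convergent with, the DNA-binding-domain cassette. Both hybrid partners are therefore carried on a single plasmid. It replicates in E. coli from a p15A origin (catalogued as low copy) and is selected with chloramphenicol through a cat gene driven by its own promoter. The annotation also picks up short IS1, RSF ori and tet promoter fragments, which appear to be backbone remnants.

The payload consists of two opposing transcription units, each driven by a lac UV5 promoter with a lac operator, so expression is under lac repressor control and can be induced with IPTG. On the forward strand, the lambda cI repressor coding sequence is followed by LGF2, which the annotation detects as a fragment of yeast GAL4. On the reverse strand, a fragment of rpoA, the alpha subunit of E. coli RNA polymerase, is followed by a fragment of S. cerevisiae GAL11 (MED15), the Gal11p partner. The two test fragments meet tail to tail and form the 419 bp insert, which was cloned between BstXI sites that remain intact. This convergent layout places both interacting fragments adjacent on one short stretch of DNA, in keeping with the sequencing-based readout implied by the method's name.

In a suitable two-hybrid reporter strain, cI anchors LGF2 at an operator upstream of the reporter. Binding of LGF2 to Gal11p recruits RNA polymerase and activates reporter expression, giving a known positive interaction signal against which experimental fragment pairs can be compared.
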