Features (pLannotate 1.2.2; 16 found; start..end, strand, type, name):
    220..322     -  promoter       cat promoter: promoter of the E. coli cat gene encoding chloramphenicol acetyltransferase
    443..586     +  mobile_element IS1 (fragment): prokaryotic transposable element IS1
    705..760     -  rep_origin     RSF ori (fragment): Plasmids containing the RSF 1030 origin of replication can be propagated in E. coli cells that contain additional plasmids with compatible origins.
    848..1393    -  rep_origin     p15A ori: Plasmids containing the medium-copy-number p15A origin of replication can be propagated in E. coli cells that contain a second plasmid with the ColE1 origin.
   1505..1528    +  promoter       tet promoter (fragment): E. coli promoter for tetracycline efflux protein gene
   1556..1586    +  promoter       lac UV5 promoter: E. coli lac promoter with an "up" mutation
   1594..1610    +  protein_bind   lac operator: The lac repressor binds to the lac operator to inhibit transcription in E. coli. This inhibition can be relieved by adding lactose or isopropyl-β-D-thiogalactopyranoside (IPTG). lac repressor encoded by lacI
   1631..2341    +  CDS            cI (sequence partly withheld): RPC1_LAMBD - Experimental evidence at protein level: Swiss-Prot protein existence level 1. Acts as a transcriptional repressor that allows virus to establish and maintain latency. Prevents both the viral DNA replication and the exit programs. Clamps the two operator OL (operator left made of OL1, OL2 and OL3 sites) and OR (operator right made of OR1, OR2 and OR3 sites) together by binding to them and arranging the intervening DNA in a loop. This step allows repression of lytic pR and pL promoters by binding to OL1, OL2, OR1 and OR2 simultaneously. The binding of cI on OR2 additionally activate
   2354..2470    +  CDS            GAL4 DNA binding domain (fragment): DNA binding domain of the GAL4 transcriptional activator; Saccharomyces cerevisiae GAL4 (truncated)
   2449..2709    -  CDS            GAL11 (fragment): MED15_YEAST - Also known as ABE1 From Saccharomyces cerevisiae (strain ATCC 204508 / S288c) (Baker's yeast).
   2776..3531    -  CDS            rpoA (fragment): RPOA_ECO24 - Experimental evidence at protein level: Swiss-Prot protein existence level 1. DNA-dependent RNA polymerase catalyzes the transcription of DNA into RNA using the four ribonucleoside triphosphates as substrates. From Escherichia coli O139:H28 (strain E24377A / ETEC).
   3557..3581    -  CDS            lacZα (fragment): LacZα fragment of β-galactosidase; lacZ fragment
   3601..3617    -  protein_bind   lac operator: The lac repressor binds to the lac operator to inhibit transcription in E. coli. This inhibition can be relieved by adding lactose or isopropyl-β-D-thiogalactopyranoside (IPTG). lac repressor encoded by lacI
   3625..3655    -  promoter       lac UV5 promoter: E. coli lac promoter with an "up" mutation
   3801..3869    +  CDS            YPB2_ECOLX (fragment): Protein predicted: Swiss-Prot protein existence level 4. From Escherichia coli.
   4171..219     -  CDS            cat (across the origin): CAT_ECOLX - Experimental evidence at protein level: Swiss-Prot protein existence level 1. This enzyme is an effector of chloramphenicol resistance in bacteria. From Escherichia coli. This protein is used as a marker in many commonly used cloning vectors, such as pACYC184.
>Addgene plasmid #127481 | pAVA-LGF2-Gal11p | addgene full sequence | sequence record 262926 | Addgene NGS Result
GAACTCCGGATGAGCATTCATCAGGCGGGCAAGAATGTGAATAAAGGCCGGATAAAACTTGTGCTTATTT
TTCTTTACGGTCTTTAAAAAGGCCGTAATATCCAGCTGAACGGTCTGGTTATAGGTACATTGAGCAACTG
ACTGAAATGCCTCAAAATGTTCTTTACGATGCCATTGGGATATATCAACGGTGGTATATCCAGTGATTTT
TTTCTCCATTTTAGCTTCCTTAGCTCCTGAAAATCTCGATAACTCAAAAAATACGCCCGGTAGTGATCTT
ATTTCATTATGGTGAAAGTTGGAACCTCTTACGTGCCGATCAACGTCTCATTTTCGCCAAAAGTTGGCCC
AGGGCTTCCCGGTATCAACAGGGACACCAGGATTTATTTATTCTGCGAAGTGATCTTCCGTCACAGGTAT
TTATTCGGCGCAAAGTGCGTCGGGTGATGCTGCCAACTTACTGATTTAGTGTATGATGGTGTTTTTGAGG
TGCTCCAGTGGCTTCTGTTTCTATCAGCTGTCCCTCCTGTTCAGCTACTGACGGGGTGGTGCGTAACGGC
AAAAGCACCGCCGGACATCAGCGCTAGCGGAGTGTATACTGGCTTACTATGTTGGCACTGATGAGGGTGT
CAGTGAAGTGCTTCATGTGGCAGGAGAAAAAAGGCTGCACCGGTGCGTCAGCAGAATATGTGATACAGGA
TATATTCCGCTTCCTCGCTCACTGACTCGCTACGCTCGGTCGTTCGACTGCGGCGAGCGGAAATGGCTTA
CGAACGGGGCGGAGATTTCCTGGAAGATGCCAGGAAGATACTTAACAGGGAAGTGAGAGGGCCGCGGCAA
AGCCGTTTTTCCATAGGCTCCGCCCCCCTGACAAGCATCACGAAATCTGACGCTCAAATCAGTGGTGGCG
AAACCCGACAGGACTATAAAGATACCAGGCGTTTCCCCCTGGCGGCTCCCTCGTGCGCTCTCCTGTTCCT
GCCTTTCGGTTTACCGGTGTCATTCCGCTGTTATGGCCGCGTTTGTCTCATTCCACGCCTGACACTCAGT
TCCGGGTAGGCAGTTCGCTCCAAGCTGGACTGTATGCACGAACCCCCCGTTCAGTCCGACCGCTGCGCCT
TATCCGGTAACTATCGTCTTGAGTCCAACCCGGAAAGACATGCAAAAGCACCACTGGCAGCAGCCACTGG
TAATTGATTTAGAGGAGTTAGTCTTGAAGTCATGCGCCGGTTAAGGCTAAACTGAAAGGACAAGTTTTGG
TGACTGCGCTCCTCCAAGCCAGTTACCTCGGTTCAAAGAGTTGGTAGCTCAGAGAACCTTCGAAAAACCG
CCCTGCAAGGCGGTTTTTTCGTTTTCAGAGCAAGAGATTACGCGCAGACCAAAACGATCTCAAGAAGATC
ATCTTATTAATCAGATAAAATATTTCTAGATTTCAGTGCAATTTATCTCTTCAAATGTAGCACCTGAAGT
CAGCCCCATACGATATAAGTTGTAATTCTCATGTTTGACAGCTTATCATCGATAAGCTAATTCTCACTCA
TTAGGCACCCCAGGCTTTACACTTTATGCTTCCGGCTCGTATAATGTGTGGAATTGTGAGCGGATAACAA
TTTCACACAGGAAACAGCGTATGAGCACAAAAAAGAAA
[261 nt withheld, positions 1649-1909]
ATGCAGCCGTCACTTAGAAGTGAGTATGAGTACCCTGTTTTTTCTCATGTTCAGGCAGGGATGTTCTCAC
CTGAGCTTAGAACCTTTACCAAAGGTGATGCGGAGAGATGGGTAAGCACAACCAAAAAAGCCAGTGATTC
TGCATTCTGGCTTGAGGTTGAAGGTAATTCCATGACCGCACCAACAGGCTCCAAGCCAAGCTTTCCTGAC
GGAATGTTAATTCTCGTTGACCCTGAGCAGGCTGTTGAGCCAGGTGATTTCTGCATAGCCAGACTTGGGG
GTGATGAGTTTACCTTCAAGAAACTGATCAGGGATAGCGGTCAGGTGTTTTTACAACCACTAAACCCACA
GTACCCAATGATCCCATGCAATGAGAGTTGTTCCGTTGTGGGGAAAGTTATCGCTAGTCAGTGGCCTGAA
GAGACGTTTGGCCCACAAGGGTGGTCAAGGCTAGAAAGACTGGAACAGCTATTTCTACTGATTTTTCCTC
GAGAAGACCTTGACATGATTTTGAAAATGGATTCTTTACAGGATATAAAAGCATTGTTAACAGGATTATT
TATAACTGACTGATTGATAATCAATTACTTAATCATAGCTTGGATTTTTCTCAGGGCCTTTTGCACAATG
TATTTCCTAATAAAACTTTGCTTGACAGGTTCCGTCATCGTACTACCCAATTGTGTTTTTTCAAAATTCT
TGCAGGTTTCGATGGCTTCTTGTAATAAGCTGCGTTGCTCCTCTGGAGAAAAGATTTGGTTAATTTGGTT
GAGGACGTTTGGTACGGTATTTTGTGATGATTGCTGTTGCAAAGGGTTGTTGTCCGCACTTGAATTGGGA
GGTTGCATTTGCTGCTGTTGCCAAACGATTGGGGCCGCCTCTGGTTTCTCTTCTTTCACTTCAGGCTGAC
GTACATCACGTAAGTCAACGAAAGCTTCCAGTTGTTCAGCCAGAATGGTTGCCGCACGACGAATCGCCTC
TTCAGGATCGATTGTGCCGTTGGTTTCCATTTCGATGACCAGCTTGTCCAGGTCGGTACGCTGTTCTACA
CGCGCTGCTTCAACATTGTAGGCAATACGCTCCACAGGGCTGTAGCATGCGTCGACCAGCAGACGGCCGA
TTGGGCGCTCATCTTCTTCCGAATGAACTCGGGTAGAAGCCGGCACATAACCACGACCGCGCTGAACTTT
GATACGCATGCTAATAGACGCGTTCTCATCGGTCAGGTGGCAGATCACGTGCTGCGGCTTGACGATTTCG
ACATCACCGTCGTGGGTGATATCGGCTGCAGTCACAGGGCCAATGCCAGATTTATTCAAGGTAAGAATAA
CTTCATCTTTGCCCTGAACTCTCACCGCCAGCCCTTTCAGGTTGAGCAGGATTTCCAGGATATCTTCCTG
AACGCCTTCTTTGGTGCTGTACTCATGTAGTACACCATCAATCTCAACCTCGGTCACCGCGCAACCCGGC
ATCGATGAGAGCAGAATACGGCGCAGTGCGTTACCCAGAGTATGGCCAAAGCCACGCTCTAAAGGCTCAA
GGGTCACCTTGGCGTGCGTCGAACTCACTTGCTCGATATCAACCAGGCGCGGTTTTAGAAACTCTGTCAC
AGAACCCTGCATTGTGTCCTCTCTTTGGTCTAGAGTTCCAGTGAATCCGTAATCATGGTCATAGCTGTTT
CCTGTGTGAAATTGTTATCCGCTCACAATTCCACACATTATACGAGCCGGAAGCATAAAGTGTAAAGCCT
CTCTAGCTAGATTGAGTTAATCTCCATGTAGCGTTACAAGTATAACACAAAGTTTTTTATGTTGTCAATA
TTTTTTTGATGGGAAGGCACTTATTTTTGACGTTCGCTCGAGTTAATTAATTAATTAAGATCTTAGGCGC
GCCGGATCTGCATCGCAGGATGCTGCTGGCTACCCTGTGGAACACCTACATCTGTATTAACGAAGCGCTA
ACCGTTTTTATCAGGCTCTGGGAGGCAGAATAAATGATCATATCGTCAATTATTACCTCCACGGGGAGAG
CCTGAGCAAACTGGCCTCAGGCATTTGAGAAGCACACGGTCACACTGCTTCCGGTAGTCAATAAACCGGT
AAACCAGCAATAGACATAAGCGGCTATTTAACGACCCTGCCCTGAACCGACGACCGGGTCGAATTTGCTT
TCGAATTTCTGCCATTCATCCGCTTATTATCACTTATTCAGGCGTAGCAACCAGGCGTTTAAGGGCACCA
ATAACTGCCTTAAAAAAATTACGCCCCGCCCTGCCACTCATCGCAGTACTGTTGTAATTCATTAAGCATT
CTGCCGACATGGAAGCCATCACAAACGGCATGATGAACCTGAATCGCCAGCGGCATCAGCACCTTGTCGC
CTTGCGTATAATATTTGCCCATGGTGAAAACGGGGGCGAAGAAGTTGTCCATATTGGCCACGTTTAAATC
AAAACTGGTGAAACTCACCCAGGGATTGGCTGAGACGAAAAACATATTCTCAATAAACCCTTTAGGGAAA
TAGGCCAGGTTTTCACCGTAACACGCCACATCTTGCGAATATATGTGTAGAAACTGCCGGAAATCGTCGT
GGTATTCACTCCAGAGCGATGAAAACGTTTCAGTTTGCTCATGGAAAACGGTGTAACAAGGGTGAACACT
ATCCCATATCACCAGCTCACCGTCTTTCATTGCCATACG
